>Addgene plasmid #111960 | Hsh155 3xFLAG | addgene full sequence | sequence record 213702 | Addgene NGS Result
GTAAAACGACGGCCAGTGAGCGCGCGTAATACGACTCACTATAGGGCGAATTGGGTACCGGGCCCCCCCC
TCGAGCATGTACTTTCCGCCTAACTACCATCACCTGTCTTTATTTATTCCGCTGACAGATATGCACAACC
AATTATCGTCTCTTGAAAGCTTTTTAGACGTGATTGCTGTTATTTGGCACGTTGTTAGTATTTAAGCTTA
TTCGGGTTTGCATTGATATTTGCCCGAGCAGAAATCTCCTTCTCGATGAGTTAGAACTGAAACATCTCTT
CAATTACTTATACATAATAAACATAGAAAGCCAGGACCTGTCATCATGAGTCATCCGATTCAATTTGTAA
ACGCTAATAATAGCGATAAGAGCCACCAATTAGGCGGTCAATATTCTATTCCTCAGGATTTGAGGGAAAA
CCTGCAGAAAGAAGCTGCACGTATTGGTGAGAACGAAAAAGATGTGCTACAGGAAAAAATGGAAACTAGG
ACAGTGCAAAATCGAGAGGATTCATACCACAAAAGAAGGTTTGATATGAAGTTTGAGCCGGATTCCGATA
CACAAACTGTTACGTCTTCAGAAAATACCCAAGACGCTGTCGTGCCAAGGAAAAGAAAATCTCGTTGGGA
TGTAAAAGGGTACGAGCCACCTGATGAATCTTCAACAGCGGTCAAAGAAAACTCTGATAGTGCTTTGGTT
AATGTAGAAGGAATCCATGATTTGATGTTTTTTAAACCTTCTGACCATAAATATTTCGCCGACGTTATAT
CCAAAAAACCCATAGATGAGTTAAATAAGGATGAAAAGAAAGAAAGAACCCTGTCGATGTTACTTCTGAA
AATAAAAAATGGCAATACAGCGAGTAGGAGGACTTCTATGCGGATTTTAACCGATAAAGCTGTTACATTT
GGTCCAGAAATGATATTTAACCGCTTATTGCCCATATTACTAGACAGAAGTTTGGAAGACCAGGAAAGAC
ATCTAATGATCAAGACCATAGATCGCGTCCTTTACCAGCTAGGAGATTTAACAAAACCTTACGTTCACAA
AATACTTGTAGTAGCTGCCCCATTGCTAATAGATGAAGATCCAATGGTTCGTTCAACAGGCCAGGAGATA
ATCACCAATCTGTCTACAGTCGCTGGCCTAAAAACCATTCTAACAGTAATGAGACCTGATATTGAGAATG
AGGATGAGTATGTTAGAAATGTAACTTCAAGAGCGGCGGCTGTGGTGGCAAAAGCCCTTGGTGTTAATCA
ATTGCTTCCTTTCATCAATGCAGCATGCCACTCACGGAAGTCTTGGAAAGCAAGGCATACTGGCATAAAA
ATTGTGCAGCAAATAGGTATACTTTTGGGAATAGGTGTCTTGAATCATCTTACTGGGCTGATGAGTTGTA
TCAAAGACTGCCTAATGGATGATCACGTTCCGGTGCGAATTGTTACAGCACATACTTTATCAACACTAGC
AGAAAATTCTTATCCATATGGTATCGAAGTTTTCAACGTTGTACTGGAGCCATTATGGAAGGGTATAAGA
AGTCATCGTGGTAAAGTGCTATCTTCTTTTTTAAAAGCTGTTGGATCTATGATCCCATTGATGGACCCAG
AGTATGCCGGTTATTATACCACAGAAGCAATGAGAATAATTAGACGTGAATTCGACTCTCCCGATGATGA
AATGAAAAAGACCATTCTTTTAGTATTACAAAAATGTAGCGCTGTAGAATCCATAACGCCAAAATTTCTG
AGAGAAGAAATCGCGCCAGAATTCTTTCAAAAATTTTGGGTCAGACGAGTGGCATTGGATAGACCATTAA
ACAAAGTTGTTACATATACTACTGTTACATTAGCAAAGAAATTAGGTTGTTCTTATACCATTGATAAATT
ATTAACACCATTGAGAGATGAAGCTGAGCCGTTCAGAACAATGGCTGTCCATGCTGTTACTAGAACAGTA
AACTTATTAGGGACAGCAGATTTAGATGAGAGATTAGAAACGAGGCTTATTGATGCGCTCTTGATAGCAT
TTCAAGAACAAACAAATAGTGATTCTATAATCTTTAAAGGGTTTGGGGCAGTGACGGTGTCACTTGACAT
CCGTATGAAACCGTTTTTAGCACCCATTGTGAGTACGATTTTAAATCATTTAAAGCATAAAACTCCCTTG
GTTCGTCAACATGCAGCAGATCTATGTGCCATACTAATACCAGTCATCAAGAACTGTCACGAATTCGAAA
TGTTGAATAAATTGAACATTATATTGTATGAATCCTTAGGCGAAGTATATCCAGAGGTATTAGGTTCTAT
AATCAACGCTATGTACTGTATTACTAGCGTAATGGATTTGGATAAACTACAACCTCCTATTAATCAAATT
TTACCAACCTTAACTCCAATTTTAAGAAACAAGCATAGAAAAGTCGAAGTAAACACTATCAAATTTGTTG
GACTTATTGGTAAATTAGCACCTACCTATGCACCTCCTAAAGAATGGATGAGAATATGTTTTGAACTATT
AGAACTTTTGAAAAGTACAAATAAAGAAATAAGAAGATCAGCAAATGCCACGTTTGGATTCATTGCTGAA
GCAATTGGACCTCACGATGTTCTTGTTGCGTTATTGAACAATTTAAAGGTTCAAGAACGTCAGTTACGTG
TATGCACGGCTGTTGCTATCGGTATCGTTGCTAAAGTGTGTGGTCCTTACAACGTGCTGCCAGTAATCAT
GAATGAATACACAACACCAGAGACTAATGTTCAAAACGGTGTTCTCAAGGCCATGTCATTCATGTTTGAG
TACATTGGTAACATGTCTAAGGATTACATATACTTCATAACACCATTATTAGAAGATGCACTCACCGATA
GGGATTTAGTTCATCGTCAGACAGCGTCGAACGTAATAACCCACTTAGCTTTAAACTGTTCAGGTACAGG
TCACGAAGATGCCTTCATTCATTTAATGAATCTTCTAATACCCAATATTTTTGAAACTTCACCACATGCT
ATTATGCGTATTTTAGAAGGTTTGGAGGCACTGAGTCAAGCTCTTGGCCCTGGACTATTCATGAACTACA
TATGGGCAGGATTGTTCCATCCAGCGAAGAATGTAAGGAAAGCATTTTGGAGGGTGTATAATAACATGTA
CGTAATGTACCAGGACGCCATGGTACCTTTTTACCCCGTTACACCAGACAACAATGAAGAATATATAGAA
GAACTGGATTTAGTTCTGGGTGGTTCTGGTGGTTCTGATTACAAAGACCACGATGGTGACTACAAAGACC
ATGATATAGATTACAAGGATGATGATGATAAATGAATATATATAGAGCATATAAATAACCACAACTTGTA
AGAATATTTTACTTGACACACCTATATCATCACGTCACGATGCCTTCATAGATTATGATGAAATATAAAC
AGAACCTGCTATTGGAAAAAAAAGGGCAGGAAAAAATTTTGTGAAAGTGAGTAAAAGAAAGATGAAGAGC
GAGACATGGATAATAAGAAATAGATGTCACTAATGGACAATTGGAAGACTGATATGGAAAGTTACGATGA
AGGAGGAGCTCCAGCTTTTGTTCCCTTTAGTGAGGGTTAATTGCGCGCTTGGCGTAATCATGGTCATAGC
TGTTTCCTGTGTGAAATTGTTATCCGCTCACAATTCCACACAACATACGAGCCGGAAGCATAAAGTGTAA
AGCCTGGGGTGCCTAATGAGTGAGCTAACTCACATTAATTGCGTTGCGCTCACTGCCCGCTTTCCAGTCG
GGAAACCTGTCGTGCCAGCTGCATTAATGAATCGGCCAACGCGCGGGGAGAGGCGGTTTGCGTATTGGGC
GCTCTTCCGCTTCCTCGCTCACTGACTCGCTGCGCTCGGTCGTTCGGCTGCGGCGAGCGGTATCAGCTCA
CTCAAAGGCGGTAATACGGTTATCCACAGAATCAGGGGATAACGCAGGAAAGAACATGTGAGCAAAAGGC
CAGCAAAAGGCCAGGAACCGTAAAAAGGCCGCGTTGCTGGCGTTTTTCCATAGGCTCCGCCCCCCTGACG
AGCATCACAAAAATCGACGCTCAAGTCAGAGGTGGCGAAACCCGACAGGACTATAAAGATACCAGGCGTT
TCCCCCTGGAAGCTCCCTCGTGCGCTCTCCTGTTCCGACCCTGCCGCTTACCGGATACCTGTCCGCCTTT
CTCCCTTCGGGAAGCGTGGCGCTTTCTCATAGCTCACGCTGTAGGTATCTCAGTTCGGTGTAGGTCGTTC
GCTCCAAGCTGGGCTGTGTGCACGAACCCCCCGTTCAGCCCGACCGCTGCGCCTTATCCGGTAACTATCG
TCTTGAGTCCAACCCGGTAAGACACGACTTATCGCCACTGGCAGCAGCCACTGGTAACAGGATTAGCAGA
GCGAGGTATGTAGGCGGTGCTACAGAGTTCTTGAAGTGGTGGCCTAACTACGGCTACACTAGAAGAACAG
TATTTGGTATCTGCGCTCTGCTGAAGCCAGTTACCTTCGGAAAAAGAGTTGGTAGCTCTTGATCCGGCAA
ACAAACCACCGCTGGTAGCGGTGGTTTTTTTGTTTGCAAGCAGCAGATTACGCGCAGAAAAAAAGGATCT
CAAGAAGATCCTTTGATCTTTTCTACGGGGTCTGACGCTCAGTGGAACGAAAACTCACGTTAAGGGATTT
TGGTCATGAGATTATCAAAAAGGATCTTCACCTAGATCCTTTTAAATTAAAAATGAAGTTTTAAATCAAT
CTAAAGTATATATGAGTAAACTTGGTCTGACAGTTACCAATGCTTAATCAGTGAGGCACCTATCTCAGCG
ATCTGTCTATTTCGTTCATCCATAGTTGCCTGACTCCCCGTCGTGTAGATAACTACGATACGGGAGGGCT
TACCATCTGGCCCCAGTGCTGCAATGATACCGCGAGACCCACGCTCACCGGCTCCAGATTTATCAGCAAT
AAACCAGCCAGCCGGAAGGGCCGAGCGCAGAAGTGGTCCTGCAACTTTATCCGCCTCCATCCAGTCTATT
AATTGTTGCCGGGAAGCTAGAGTAAGTAGTTCGCCAGTTAATAGTTTGCGCAACGTTGTTGCCATTGCTA
CAGGCATCGTGGTGTCACGCTCGTCGTTTGGTATGGCTTCATTCAGCTCCGGTTCCCAACGATCAAGGCG
AGTTACATGATCCCCCATGTTGTGCAAAAAAGCGGTTAGCTCCTTCGGTCCTCCGATCGTTGTCAGAAGT
AAGTTGGCCGCAGTGTTATCACTCATGGTTATGGCAGCACTGCATAATTCTCTTACTGTCATGCCATCCG
TAAGATGCTTTTCTGTGACTGGTGAGTACTCAACCAAGTCATTCTGAGAATAGTGTATGCGGCGACCGAG
TTGCTCTTGCCCGGCGTCAATACGGGATAATACCGCGCCACATAGCAGAACTTTAAAAGTGCTCATCATT
GGAAAACGTTCTTCGGGGCGAAAACTCTCAAGGATCTTACCGCTGTTGAGATCCAGTTCGATGTAACCCA
CTCGTGCACCCAACTGATCTTCAGCATCTTTTACTTTCACCAGCGTTTCTGGGTGAGCAAAAACAGGAAG
GCAAAATGCCGCAAAAAAGGGAATAAGGGCGACACGGAAATGTTGAATACTCATACTCTTCCTTTTTCAA
TATTATTGAAGCATTTATCAGGGTTATTGTCTCATGAGCGGATACATATTTGAATGTATTTAGAAAAATA
AACAAATAGGGGTTCCGCGCACATTTCCCCGAAAAGTGCCACCTGGGTCCTTTTCATCACGTGCTATAAA
AATAATTATAATTTAAATTTTTTAATATAAATATATAAATTAAAAATAGAAAGTAAAAAAAGAAATTAAA
GAAAAAATAGTTTTTGTTTTCCGAAGATGTAAAAGACTCTAGGGGGATCGCCAACAAATACTACCTTTTA
TCTTGCTCTTCCTGCTCTCAGGTATTAATGCCGAATTGTTTCATCTTGTCTGTGTAGAAGACCACACACG
AAAATCCTGTGATTTTACATTTTACTTATCGTTAATCGAATGTATATCTATTTAATCTGCTTTTCTTGTC
TAATAAATATATATGTAAAGTACGCTTTTTGTTGAAATTTTTTAAACCTTTGTTTATTTTTTTTTCTTCA
TTCCGTAACTCTTCTACCTTCTTTATTTACTTTCTAAAATCCAAATACAAAACATAAAAATAAATAAACA
CAGAGTAAATTCCCAAATTATTCCATCATTAAAAGATACGAGGCGCGTGTAAGTTACAGGCAAGCGATCC
GTCTAAGAAACCATTATTATCATGACATTAACCTATAAAAATAGGCGTATCACGAGGCCCTTTCGTCTCG
CGCGTTTCGGTGATGACGGTGAAAACCTCTGACACATGCAGCTCCCGGAGACGGTCACAGCTTGTCTGTA
AGCGGATGCCGGGAGCAGACAAGCCCGTCAGGGCGCGTCAGCGGGTGTTGGCGGGTGTCGGGGCTGGCTT
AACTATGCGGCATCAGAGCAGATTGTACTGAGAGTGCACCATAGATCACGACATTACTATATATATAATA
TAGGAAGCATTTAATAGAACAGCATCGTAATATATGTGTACTTTGCAGTTATGACGCCAGATGGCAGTAG
TGGAAGATATTCTTTATTGAAAAATAGCTTGTCACCTTACGTACAATCTTGATCCGGAGCTTTTCTTTTT
TTGCCGATTAAGAATTAATTCGGTCGAAAAAAGAAAAGGAGAGGGCCAAGAGGGAGGGCATTGGTGACTA
TTGAGCACGTGAGTATACGTGATTAAGCACACAAAGGCAGCTTGGAGTATGTCTGTTATTAATTTCACAG
GTAGTTCTGGTCCATTGGTGAAAGTTTGCGGCTTGCAGAGCACAGAGGCCGCAGAATGTGCTCTAGATTC
CGATGCTGACTTGCTGGGTATTATATGTGTGCCCAATAGAAAGAGAACAATTGACCCGGTTATTGCAAGG
AAAATTTCAAGTCTTGTAAAAGCATATAAAAATAGTTCAGGCACTCCGAAATACTTGGTTGGCGTGTTTC
GTAATCAACCTAAGGAGGATGTTTTGGCTCTGGTCAATGATTACGGCATTGATATCGTCCAACTGCATGG
AGATGAGTCGTGGCAAGAATACCAAGAGTTCCTCGGTTTGCCAGTTATTAAAAGACTCGTATTTCCAAAA
GACTGCAACATACTACTCAGTGCAGCTTCACAGAAACCTCATTCGTTTATTCCCTTGTTTGATTCAGAAG
CAGGTGGGACAGGTGAACTTTTGGATTGGAACTCGATTTCTGACTGGGTTGGAAGGCAAGAGAGCCCCGA
AAGCTTACATTTTATGTTAGCTGGTGGACTGACGCCAGAAAATGTTGGTGATGCGCTTAGATTAAATGGC
GTTATTGGTGTTGATGTAAGCGGAGGTGTGGAGACAAATGGTGTAAAAGACTCTAACAAAATAGCAAATT
TCGTCAAAAATGCTAAGAAATAGGTTATTACTGAGTAGTATTTATTTAAGTATTGTTTGTGCACTTGCCG
ATCTATGCGGTGTGAAATACCGCACAGATGCGTAAGGAGAAAATACCGCATCAGGAAATTGTAAGCGTTA
ATATTTTGTTAAAATTCGCGTTAAATTTTTGTTAAATCAGCTCATTTTTTAACCAATAGGCCGAAATCGG
CAAAATCCCTTATAAATCAAAAGAATAGACCGAGATAGGGT
[37 nt withheld, positions 7742-7778]
AAAGAACGTGGACTCCAACGTCAAAGG
[49 nt withheld, positions 7806-7854]
T
[91 nt withheld, positions 7856-7946]
G
[124 nt withheld, positions 7948-8071]
CCATTCGCCATTCAGGCTGCGCAACTGTTGGGAAGGGCGATCGGTGCGGGCCTCTTCGCTATTACGCCAG
CTGGCGAAAGGGGGATGTGCTGCAAGGCGATTAAGTTGGGTAACGCCAGGGTTTTCCCAGTCACGACGTT
Features (pLannotate 1.2.2; 21 found; start..end, strand, type, name):
     27..45      +  promoter       T7 promoter: promoter for bacteriophage T7 RNA polymerase
    326..3238    +  CDS            HSH155: SF3B1_YEAST - Experimental evidence at protein level: Swiss-Prot protein existence level 1. Contacts pre-mRNA on both sides of the branch site early in spliceosome assembly. From Saccharomyces cerevisiae (strain ATCC 204508 / S288c) (Baker's yeast).
   3278..3294    +  CDS            3xFLAG (fragment): three tandem FLAG® epitope tags, followed by an enterokinase cleavage site
   3299..3321    +  CDS            2xFLAG (fragment): two tandem FLAG® epitope tags
   3524..3577    +  CDS            ABZ2 (fragment): PABC_YEAST - Experimental evidence at protein level: Swiss-Prot protein existence level 1. Converts 4-amino-4-deoxychorismate into 4-aminobenzoate (PABA) and pyruvate. From Saccharomyces cerevisiae (strain ATCC 204508 / S288c) (Baker's yeast).
   3594..3612    -  promoter       T3 promoter: promoter for bacteriophage T3 RNA polymerase
   3657..3673    -  protein_bind   lac operator: The lac repressor binds to the lac operator to inhibit transcription in E. coli. This inhibition can be relieved by adding lactose or isopropyl-β-D-thiogalactopyranoside (IPTG). lac repressor encoded by lacI
   3681..3711    -  promoter       lac promoter: promoter for the E. coli lac operon
   3726..3747    -  protein_bind   CAP binding site: CAP binding activates transcription in the presence of cAMP. E. coli catabolite activator protein
   3760..3852    -  CDS            lacI (fragment): lac repressor; lacI; The lac repressor binds to the lac operator to inhibit transcription in E. coli. This inhibition can be relieved by adding lactose or isopropyl-β-D-thiogalactopyranoside (IPTG).
   4035..4623    -  rep_origin     ori: high-copy-number ColE1/pMB1/pBR322/pUC origin of replication
   4794..5654    -  CDS            AmpR: β-lactamase; bla; confers resistance to ampicillin, carbenicillin, and related antibiotics
   5655..5759    -  promoter       AmpR promoter: bla
   5796..6299    +  misc_feature   CEN/ARS: S. cerevisiae CEN6 centromere fused to an autonomously replicating sequence
   6367..6402    +  CDS            rop (fragment): Rop protein, which maintains plasmids at low copy number; rop
   6504..6553    +  misc_feature   bom (fragment): basis of mobility region from pBR322
   6691..6838    +  promoter       TRP1 promoter: S. cerevisiae TRP1
   6839..7513    +  CDS            TRP1: phosphoribosylanthranilate isomerase, required for tryptophan biosynthesis; S. cerevisiae TRP1; yeast auxotrophic marker
   7564..7615    +  misc_feature   bom (fragment): basis of mobility region from pBR322
   7643..8071    -  rep_origin     f1 ori (sequence partly withheld): f1 bacteriophage origin of replication; arrow indicates direction of (+) strand synthesis
   8075..19      -  CDS            lacZα (fragment) (across the origin): LacZα fragment of β-galactosidase; lacZ fragment
