[The description below was written by a language model from this plasmid's Addgene catalogue record and pLannotate feature annotations shown in this document.]
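Description:
Hsh155 3xFLAG is a yeast–E. coli shuttle plasmid built on the pRS414 backbone, a low-copy centromeric vector. In Saccharomyces cerevisiae it is maintained through a CEN6/ARS element and selected by the TRP1 auxotrophic marker, which is expressed from its own promoter. In E. coli it replicates from a high-copy ColE1/pUC-type origin and is selected with ampicillin through the β-lactamase gene. The backbone also carries an f1 origin for single-stranded DNA production, along with remnants of the lacZα cloning region: the lac promoter and operator, and T7 and T3 promoters flanking the insert. The sequenced plasmid is about 8.2 kb.

The insert is the S. cerevisiae HSH155 gene together with surrounding genomic sequence. HSH155 encodes the yeast orthologue of SF3b1, a U2 snRNP component that contacts the pre-mRNA around the branch site early in spliceosome assembly. About 280 bp lie between the T7 promoter and the start of the coding sequence. No heterologous yeast promoter is annotated, so expression presumably relies on this native upstream region, although the record does not define the promoter explicitly. A 3xFLAG epitope is fused to the C-terminus; the feature table detects it as two adjacent partial FLAG matches. Downstream is genomic sequence that includes a short fragment of the ABZ2 gene.

The plasmid is designed for plasmid shuffling into an HSH155 deletion strain. There the TRP1-marked copy can replace a resident copy of the gene, making the FLAG-tagged protein the sole source of Hsh155. This supports functional analysis of Hsh155 and its interactions with the U2 snRNA/branch site duplex, and the tag allows immunodetection or affinity purification.
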