Addgene plasmid #111960: Hsh155 3xFLAG
Purpose: This is a shuffle plasmid containing the HSH155 gene and the surrounding genomic regions. It bears a TRP marker for shuffle into a HSH155 deletion strain. It has 3xFLAG at the C-terminus.
Depositing lab: Aaron Hoskins. Depositing organization: University of Wisconsin, Madison. Publication: Functional Analysis of Hsh155/SF3b1 Interactions with the U2 snRNA/Branch Site Duplex. Carrocci TJ, Paulson JC, Hoskins AA. RNA. 2018 May 11. pii: rna.065664.118. doi: 10.1261/rna.065664.118. PubMed 29752352.
Backbone
  Vector backbone: pRS414
  Backbone manufacturer: ATCC
  Backbone size w/o insert (bp): 5208
  Total vector size (bp): 8208
  Vector type: Bacterial Expression, Yeast Expression
  Selectable markers: TRP1
Growth in bacteria
  Bacterial resistance: Ampicillin, 100 μg/mL
  Growth temperature: 37°C
  Growth strain: DH5alpha
  Copy number: Unknown
Gene/Insert
  Gene/Insert name: Hsh155 3x FLAG (alt name: pAAH0869)
  Species: S. cerevisiae (budding yeast)
  Insert size (bp): 3000
  Tag / fusion protein: 3xFLAG (C terminal on insert)
Terms and licenses: Academic/Nonprofit Terms; Industry Terms: Not Available to Industry
How to cite: Hsh155 3xFLAG was a gift from Aaron Hoskins (Addgene plasmid # 111960 ; http://n2t.net/addgene:111960 ; RRID:Addgene_111960)
